>Addgene plasmid #108007 | BMR1_04g09190-bio-His | addgene full sequence | sequence record 211186 | Addgene NGS Result
CATGTTGACATTGATTATTGACTAGTTATTAATAGTAATCAATTACGGGGTCATTAGTTCATAGCCCATA
TATGGAGTTCCGCGTTACATAACTTACGGTAAATGGCCCGCCTGGCTGACCGCCCAACGACCCCCGCCCA
TTGACGTCAATAATGACGTATGTTCCCATAGTAACGCCAATAGGGACTTTCCATTGACGTCAATGGGTGG
AGTATTTACGGTAAACTGCCCACTTGGCAGTACATCAAGTGTATCATATGCCAAGTCCGCCCCCTATTGA
CGTCAATGACGGTAAATGGCCCGCCTGGCATTATGCCCAGTACATGACCTTACGGGACTTTCCTACTTGG
CAGTACATCTACGTATTAGTCATCGCTATTACCATGGTGATGCGGTTTTGGCAGTACACCAATGGGCGTG
GATAGCGGTTTGACTCACGGGGATTTCCAAGTCTCCACCCCATTGACGTCAATGGGAGTTTGTTTTGGCA
CCAAAATCAACGGGACTTTCCAAAATGTCGTAATAACCCCGCCCCGTTGACGCAAATGGGCGGTAGGCGT
GTACGGTGGGAGGTCTATATAAGCAGAGCTCGTTTAGTGAACCGTCAGATCCTCACTCTCTTCCGCATCG
CTGTCTGCGAGGGCCAGCTGTTGGGCTCGCGGTTGAGGACAAACTCTTCGCGGTCTTTCCAGTACTCTTG
GATCGGAAACCCGTCGGCCTCCGAACGGTACTCCGCCACCGAGGGACCTGAGCGAGTCCGCATCGACCGG
ATCGGAAAACCTCTCGAGAAAGGCGTCTAACCAGTCACAGTCGCAAGGTAGGCTGAGCACCGTGGCGGGC
GGCAGCGGGTGGCGGTCGGGGTTGTTTCTGGCGGAGGTGCTGCTGATGATGTAATTAAAGTAGGCGGTCT
TGAGACGGCGGATGGTCGAGGTGAGGTGTGGCAGGCTTGAGATCCAGCTGTTGGGGTGAGTACTCCCTCT
CAAAAGCGGGCATTACTTCTGCGCTAAGATTGTCAGTTTCCAAAAACGAGGAGGATTTGATATTCACCTG
GCCCGATCTGGCCATACACTTGAGTGACAATGACATCCACTTTGCCTTTCTCTCCACAGGTGTCCACTCC
CAGGTCCAAGTTTGCCACCATGGAGTTTCAGACCCAGGTACTCATGTCCCTGCTGCTCTGCATGTCTGGT
GCGGCCGCCGAGGAATGCCCTAGCGATCACCTGTGCAAGGGCAGATGCGAACTCGTGGGCAACTTCAAGA
TCTGCATCTGCAACCCCGGCGAGACAAACTGGGACTGCAAGCTGGACCTGGACCTGTGCAACCGGGACTG
CGTGATCGGCGGCACCGACAACCAGTGCACCAAGCTGCTGTGCAACAAGGGCACCTGTAACAACGCCCTG
ACCTACCCCTTCTACAGCTGCAACTGCGGCCCTTTCTACACCGGCCAGAACTGCCAGATCGAGAACAACC
CCTGCATCCTGAGCAACGCCAACCCCTGCTCCAACGGAAGATGCGAGTTCATCCACGGCATCAACAAAGT
GAACTGCCACTGCAACCCTGGCTGGAAGGCCCGGGACAGCGAGACTAACTACGCCATCGACTGGGGCAGC
GCCAAAGTGATCATCGACCCCCCCTGCAGCGAACAGGTGTTCTACGGCATCAGCAAGATCGCCCCCAGAC
TGAGCCAGGGCAACAGAGTGGGCGCGCCGTCGACCTCCATCACGGCCTATAAGAGTGAGGGGGAGTCAGC
GGAGTTCTCCTTCCCACTCAACCTTGGAGAGGAAAGCCTGCAGGGAGAGTTGAGATGGAAGGCAGAGAAG
GCTCCTTCTTCCCAGTCCTGGATCACCTTCTCCCTAAAGAACCAAAAGGTGTCTGTGCAGAAGTCTACTA
GCAACCCCAAGTTCCAGCTGTCCGAAACGCTCCCACTCACCCTTCAGATACCCCAGGTCTCCCTTCAGTT
TGCTGGTTCTGGCAACCTGACCCTGACTCTGGACAGAGGGATACTGTATCAGGAAGTGAACCTGGTGGTG
ATGAAAGTGACTCAGCCCGACAGCAACACTTTGACCTGTGAGGTGATGGGACCCACCTCACCCAAGATGA
GACTGATCTTGAAGCAGGAGAATCAGGAGGCCAGGGTCTCCAGGCAGGAGAAAGTGATTCAAGTGCAGGC
CCCTGAAGCAGGGGTGTGGCAATGTCTACTGAGTGAAGGTGAAGAGGTCAAGATGGACTCCAAGATCCAG
GTTTTATCCAAAGGGTTGAATTCCGGCAGCCTGCACCACATCCTGGACGCCCAGAAGATGCTGTGGAACC
ACAGGGACAGGAACCTGCCTCCTCTGGCCCCTCTGGGCCCCCACCACCATCACCACCATTGAGTCTAGAC
ACGTGATTAATTAAGGATCCCCCGACCTCGACCTCTGGCTAATAAAGGAAATTTATTTTCATTGCAATAG
TGTGTTGGAATTTTTTGTGTCTCTCACTCGGAAGGACATATGGGAGGGCAAATCATTTGGTCGAGATCCC
TCGGAGATCTCTAGCTAGAGGATCGATCCCCGCCCCGGACGAACTAAACCTGACTACGACATCTCTGCCC
CTTCTTCGCGGGGCAGTGCATGTAATCCCTTCAGTTGGTTGGTACAACTTGCCAACTGGGCCCTGTTCCA
CATGTGACACGGGGGGGGACCAAACACAAAGGGGTTCTCTGACTGTAGTTGACATCCTTATAAATGGATG
TGCACATTTGCCAACACTGAGTGGCTTTCATCCTGGAGCAGACTTTGCAGTCTGTGGACTGCAACACAAC
ATTGCCTTTATGTGTAACTCTTGGCTGAAGCTCTTACACCAATGCTGGGGGACATGTACCTCCCAGGGGC
CCAGGAAGACTACGGGAGGCTACACCAACGTCAATCAGAGGGGCCTGTGTAGCTACCGATAAGCGGACCC
TCAAGAGGGCATTAGCAATAGTGTTTATAAGGCCCCCTTGTTAACCCTAAACGGGTAGCATATGCTTCCC
GGGTAGTAGTATATACTATCCAGACTAACCCTAATTCAATAGCATATGTTACCCAACGGGAAGCATATGC
TATCGAATTAGGGTTAGTAAAAGGGTCCTAAGGAACAGCGATATCTCCCACCCCATGAGCTGTCACGGTT
TTATTTACATGGGGTCAGGATTCCACGAGGGTAGTGAACCATTTTAGTCACAAGGGCAGTGGCTGAAGAT
CAAGGAGCGGGCAGTGAACTCTCCTGAATCTTCGCCTGCTTCTTCATTCTCCTTCGTTTAGCTAATAGAA
TAACTGCTGAGTTGTGAACAGTAAGGTGTATGTGAGGTGCTCGAAAACAAGGTTTCAGGTGACGCCCCCA
GAATAAAATTTGGACGGGGGGTTCAGTGGTGGCATTGTGCTATGACACCAATATAACCCTCACAAACCCC
TTGGGCAATAAATACTAGTGTAGGAATGAAACATTCTGAATATCTTTAACAATAGAAATCCATGGGGTGG
GGACAAGCCGTAAAGACTGGATGTCCATCTCACACGAATTTATGGCTATGGGCAACACATAATCCTAGTG
CAATATGATACTGGGGTTATTAAGATGTGTCCCAGGCAGGGACCAAGACAGGTGAACCATGTTGTTACAC
TCTATTTGTAACAAGGGGAAAGAGAGTGGACGCCGACAGCAGCGGACTCCACTGGTTGTCTCTAACACCC
CCGAAAATTAAACGGGGCTCCACGCCAATGGGGCCCATAAACAAAGACAAGTGGCCACTCTTTTTTTTGA
AATTGTGGAGTGGGGGCACGCGTCAGCCCCCACACGCCGCCCTGCGGTTTTGGACTGTAAAATAAGGGTG
TAATAACTTGGCTGATTGTAACCCCGCTAACCACTGCGGTCAAACCACTTGCCCACAAAACCACTAATGG
CACCCCGGGGAATACCTGCATAAGTAGGTGGGCGGGCCAAGATAGGGGCGCGATTGCTGCGATCTGGAGG
ACAAATTACACACACTTGCGCCTGAGCGCCAAGCACAGGGTTGTTGGTCCTCATATTCACGAGGTCGCTG
AGAGCACGGTGGGCTAATGTTGCCATGGGTAGCATATACTACCCAAATATCTGGATAGCATATGCTATCC
TAATCTATATCTGGGTAGCATAGGCTATCCTAATCTATATCTGGGTAGCATATGCTATCCTAATCTATAT
CTGGGTAGTATATGCTATCCTAATTTATATCTGGGTAGCATAGGCTATCCTAATCTATATCTGGGTAGCA
TATGCTATCCTAATCTATATCTGGGTAGTATATGCTATCCTAATCTGTATCCGGGTAGCATATGCTATCC
TAATAGAGATTAGGGTAGTATATGCTATCCTAATTTATATCTGGGTAGCATATACTACCCAAATATCTGG
ATAGCATATGCTATCCTAATCTATATCTGGGTAGCATATGCTATCCTAATCTATATCTGGGTAGCATAGG
CTATCCTAATCTATATCTGGGTAGCATATGCTATCCTAATCTATATCTGGGTAGTATATGCTATCCTAAT
TTATATCTGGGTAGCATAGGCTATCCTAATCTATATCTGGGTAGCATATGCTATCCTAATCTATATCTGG
GTAGTATATGCTATCCTAATCTGTATCCGGGTAGCATATGCTATCCTCATGATAAGCTGTCAAACATGAG
AATTTTCTTGAAGACGAAAGGGCCTCGTGATACGCCTATTTTTATAGGTTAATGTCATGATAATAATGGT
TTCTTAGACGTCAGGTGGCACTTTTCGGGGAAATGTGCGCGGAACCCCTATTTGTTTATTTTTCTAAATA
CATTCAAATATGTATCCGCTCATGAGACAATAACCCTGATAAATGCTTCAATAATATTGAAAAAGGAAGA
GTATGAGTATTCAACATTTCCGTGTCGCCCTTATTCCCTTTTTTGCGGCATTTTGCCTTCCTGTTTTTGC
TCACCCAGAAACGCTGGTGAAAGTAAAAGATGCTGAAGATCAGTTGGGTGCACGAGTGGGTTACATCGAA
CTGGATCTCAACAGCGGTAAGATCCTTGAGAGTTTTCGCCCCGAAGAACGTTTTCCAATGATGAGCACTT
TTAAAGTTCTGCTATGTGGCGCGGTATTATCCCGTGTTGACGCCGGGCAAGAGCAACTCGGTCGCCGCAT
ACACTATTCTCAGAATGACTTGGTTGAGTACTCACCAGTCACAGAAAAGCATCTTACGGATGGCATGACA
GTAAGAGAATTATGCAGTGCTGCCATAACCATGAGTGATAACACTGCGGCCAACTTACTTCTGACAACGA
TCGGAGGACCGAAGGAGCTAACCGCTTTTTTGCACAACATGGGGGATCATGTAACTCGCCTTGATCGTTG
GGAACCGGAGCTGAATGAAGCCATACCAAACGACGAGCGTGACACCACGATGCCTGCAGCAATGGCAACA
ACGTTGCGCAAACTATTAACTGGCGAACTACTTACTCTAGCTTCCCGGCAACAATTAATAGACTGGATGG
AGGCGGATAAAGTTGCAGGACCACTTCTGCGCTCGGCCCTTCCGGCTGGCTGGTTTATTGCTGATAAATC
TGGAGCCGGTGAGCGTGGGTCTCGCGGTATCATTGCAGCACTGGGGCCAGATGGTAAGCCCTCCCGTATC
GTAGTTATCTACACGACGGGGAGTCAGGCAACTATGGATGAACGAAATAGACAGATCGCTGAGATAGGTG
CCTCACTGATTAAGCATTGGTAACTGTCAGACCAAGTTTACTCATATATACTTTAGATTGATTTAAAACT
TCATTTTTAATTTAAAAGGATCTAGGTGAAGATCCTTTTTGATAATCTCATGACCAAAATCCCTTAACGT
GAGTTTTCGTTCCACTGAGCGTCAGACCCCGTAGAAAAGATCAAAGGATCTTCTTGAGATCCTTTTTTTC
TGCGCGTAATCTGCTGCTTGCAAACAAAAAAACCACCGCTACCAGCGGTGGTTTGTTTGCCGGATCAAGA
GCTACCAACTCTTTTTCCGAAGGTAACTGGCTTCAGCAGAGCGCAGATACCAAATACTGTTCTTCTAGTG
TAGCCGTAGTTAGGCCACCACTTCAAGAACTCTGTAGCACCGCCTACATACCTCGCTCTGCTAATCCTGT
TACCAGTGGCTGCTGCCAGTGGCGATAAGTCGTGTCTTACCGGGTTGGACTCAAGACGATAGTTACCGGA
TAAGGCGCAGCGGTCGGGCTGAACGGGGGGTTCGTGCACACAGCCCAGCTTGGAGCGAACGACCTACACC
GAACTGAGATACCTACAGCGTGAGCTATGAGAAAGCGCCACGCTTCCCGAAGGGAGAAAGGCGGACAGGT
ATCCGGTAAGCGGCAGGGTCGGAACAGGAGAGCGCACGAGGGAGCTTCCAGGGGGAAACGCCTGGTATCT
TTATAGTCCTGTCGGGTTTCGCCACCTCTGACTTGAGCGTCGATTTTTGTGATGCTCGTCAGGGGGGCGG
AGCCTATGGAAAAACGCCAGCAACGCGGCCTTTTTACGGTTCCTGGCCTTTTGCTGGCCTTTTGCTCACA
TGTTCTTTCCTGCGTTATCCCCTGATTCTGTGGATAACCGTATTACCGCCTTTGAGTGAGCTGATACCGC
TCGCCGCAGCCGAACGACCGAGCGCAGCGAGTCAGTGAGCGAGGAAGCGGAAGAGCGCCCAATACGCAAA
CCGCCTCTCCCCGCGCGTTGGCCGATTCATTAATGCAGCTGGCACGACAGGTTTCCCGACTGGAAAGCGG
GCAGTGAGCGCAACGCAATTAATGTGAGTTAGCTCACTCATTAGGCACCCCAGGCTTTACACTTTATGCT
TCCGGCTCGTATGTTGTGTGGAATTGTGAGCGGATAACAATTTCACACAGGAAACAGCTATGACCATGAT
TACGCCAAGCTCTAGCTAGAGGTCGACCAATTCTCATGTTTGACAGCTTATCATCGCAGATCCGGGCAAC
GTTGTTGCCATTGCTGCAGGCGCAGAACTGGTAGGTATGGAAGATCTATACATTGAATCAATATTGGCAA
TTAGCCATATTAGTCATTGGTTATATAGCATAAATCAATATTGGCTATTGGCCATTGCATACGTTGTATC
TATATCATAATATGTACATTTATATTGGCTCATGTCCAATATGACCGC
Features (pLannotate 1.2.2; 18 found; start..end, strand, type, name):
      7..386     +  enhancer       CMV enhancer: human cytomegalovirus immediate early enhancer
    388..587     +  promoter       CMV promoter: human cytomegalovirus (CMV) immediate early promoter
    655..693     +  misc_feature   Ad SA (fragment): adenovirus major late transcript splice acceptor (Friedrich and Soriano, 1991)
    726..935     -  CDS            PTP (fragment): TERM_ADE02 - Experimental evidence at protein level: Swiss-Prot protein existence level 1. Protein covalently bound to the viral DNA that acts as a primer for viral genomic replication by DNA strand displacement. Assembles on the viral origin of replication in an initiation complex with viral polymerase, DBP, host NFIA and host POU2F1/OCT1. During initiation, the polymerase covalently couples the first dCTP with Ser- 580 of pTP. The terminal protein stimulates the template activity over 20 fold compared to protein-free templates. Neo-synthesized viral genomes are linked to two preterminal prot
    966..1055    +  intron         chimeric intron (fragment): chimera between introns from adenovirus and immunoglobulin heavy chain genes
   1074..1120    +  CDS            IgH signal sequence (fragment): signal sequence from the mouse immunoglobulin heavy chain variable region
   1701..2261    +  CDS            Cd4 (fragment): CD4_RAT - Experimental evidence at protein level: Swiss-Prot protein existence level 1. Integral membrane glycoprotein that plays an essential role in the immune response and serves multiple functions in responses against both external and internal offenses. In T-cells, functions primarily as a coreceptor for MHC class II molecule:peptide complex. The antigens presented by class II peptides are derived from extracellular proteins while class I peptides are derived from cytosolic proteins. Interacts simultaneously with the T-cell receptor (TCR) and the MHC class II presented by antigen presenti
   2421..2476    +  polyA_signal   β-globin poly(A) signal: rabbit β-globin polyadenylation signal (Gil and Proudfoot, 1987)
   2990..4671    -  rep_origin     oriP (fragment): Epstein-Barr virus oriP replication origin (Yates et al., 2000)
   4798..4902    +  promoter       AmpR promoter: bla
   4903..5763    +  CDS            AmpR: β-lactamase; bla; confers resistance to ampicillin, carbenicillin, and related antibiotics
   5934..6522    +  rep_origin     ori: high-copy-number ColE1/pMB1/pBR322/pUC origin of replication
   6705..6797    +  CDS            lacI (fragment): lac repressor; lacI; The lac repressor binds to the lac operator to inhibit transcription in E. coli. This inhibition can be relieved by adding lactose or isopropyl-β-D-thiogalactopyranoside (IPTG).
   6810..6831    +  protein_bind   CAP binding site: CAP binding activates transcription in the presence of cAMP. E. coli catabolite activator protein
   6846..6876    +  promoter       lac promoter: promoter for the E. coli lac operon
   6884..6900    +  protein_bind   lac operator: The lac repressor binds to the lac operator to inhibit transcription in E. coli. This inhibition can be relieved by adding lactose or isopropyl-β-D-thiogalactopyranoside (IPTG). lac repressor encoded by lacI
   6970..6986    +  promoter       tet promoter (fragment): E. coli promoter for tetracycline efflux protein gene
   6996..7021    -  CDS            bla(M) (fragment): β-lactamase lacking the signal sequence; bla(M); allows cytosolic expression of β-lactamase
