[The description below was written by a language model from this plasmid's Addgene catalogue record and pLannotate feature annotations shown in this document.]
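Description:
BMR1_04g09190-bio-His is a mammalian expression plasmid built on a modified pTT3 backbone and designed to produce a secreted, soluble form of a Babesia microti cell surface or secreted protein. It is propagated in E. coli through a high-copy ColE1/pUC-type origin with ampicillin selection (AmpR). It also carries an Epstein-Barr virus oriP fragment, which supports episomal maintenance and enhanced transient expression in cell lines that supply EBNA1. Short lac regulatory, tet promoter and bla fragments annotated near the end of the sequence appear to be backbone remnants rather than functional parts of the payload.

The expression cassette is driven by the CMV enhancer and promoter, followed by adenovirus-derived leader and intron sequences. The adenoviral splice acceptor, chimeric intron and antisense "PTP" hits in the feature table most likely reflect this leader region, which promotes efficient splicing and translation. A fragment of a mouse immunoglobulin heavy chain signal sequence is annotated just upstream of the insert region, consistent with directing the product into the secretory pathway. The gene-synthesised full-length ectodomain of BMR1_04g09190 (about 518 bp) is cloned between NotI and AscI sites. All potential N-linked glycosylation sequons have been removed by replacing the serine or threonine with alanine, so the parasite protein is not inappropriately glycosylated in mammalian cells. It is fused at the C-terminus to rat Cd4 domains 3 and 4, a biotinylation sequence and a 6xHis tag, and the transcript ends at a rabbit β-globin polyadenylation signal. The biotinylation sequence and His tag are recorded in the catalogue but not separately annotated in the feature table.

Cotransfection with BirA yields an enzymatically monobiotinylated protein, and the His tag is a standard purification handle. The plasmid belongs to a library of recombinant B. microti proteins made for diagnostics discovery and reverse vaccinology.
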