Addgene plasmid #108007: BMR1_04g09190-bio-His
Purpose: Expresses enzymatically monobiotinylated full-length BMR1_04g09190 ectodomain with no N-linked glycans upon cotransfection with BirA in mammalian cells. Contains a C-terminal rat Cd4 d3+4 tag.
Depositing lab: Gavin Wright. Publication: A library of recombinant Babesia microti cell surface and secreted proteins for diagnostics discovery and reverse vaccinology. Elton CM, Rodriguez M, Ben Mamoun C, Lobo CA, Wright GJ. Int J Parasitol. 2019 Feb;49(2):115-125. doi: 10.1016/j.ijpara.2018.10.003. Epub 2018 Oct 24. PubMed 30367868.
Backbone
  Vector backbone: pTT3
  Backbone manufacturer: Yves Durocher
  Backbone size w/o insert (bp): 6670
  Modifications to backbone: Addition of CD4, biotinylation sequence, 6xhis tags
  Vector type: Mammalian Expression
Growth in bacteria
  Bacterial resistance: Ampicillin, 100 μg/mL
  Growth temperature: 37°C
  Growth strain: DH5alpha
  Copy number: High Copy
Gene/Insert
  Gene/Insert name: BMR1_04g09190
  Species: B. microti
  Insert size (bp): 518
  Mutation: all potential N-linked glycosylation sites (N-X-S/T, where X is not proline) were systematically removed by substituting alanine for serine/threonine at these sites.
  Promoter: CMV
  Tag / fusion protein: ratCD4d3+4,biotinylation sequence, 6xHis (C terminal on backbone)
  Cloning method: Restriction Enzyme; 5′ cloning site NotI (not destroyed); 3′ cloning site AscI (not destroyed)
  Sequencing primers: 5′ CMV-F; 3′ EBVori-F (5'-CCACTCAGTGTTGGCAAATG-3')
Resource information
  A portion of this plasmid was derived from a plasmid made by: Made by gene synthesis. pTT3 was obtained from Yves Durocher, National Research Council of Canada
Terms and licenses: Academic/Nonprofit Terms; Industry Terms: Not Available to Industry
How to cite: BMR1_04g09190-bio-His was a gift from Gavin Wright (Addgene plasmid # 108007 ; http://n2t.net/addgene:108007 ; RRID:Addgene_108007)
